>Addgene plasmid #77899 | LATS2 gRNA (BRDN0001145273) | addgene full sequence | sequence record 188614 | Addgene Assembled Sequence
CCCGGGTGCAAAGATGGATAAAGTTTTAAACAGAGAGGAATCTTTGCAGCTAATGGACCTTCTAGGTCTT
GAAAGGAGTGGGAATTGGCTCCGGTGCCCGTCAGTGGGCAGAGCGCACATCGCCCACAGTCCCCGAGAAG
TTGGGGGGAGGGGTCGGCAATTGATCCGGTGCCTAGAGAAGGTGGCGCGGGGTAAACTGGGAAAGTGATG
TCGTGTACTGGCTCCGCCTTTTTCCCGAGGGTGGGGGAGAACCGTATATAAGTGCAGTAGTCGCCGTGAA
CGTTCTTTTTCGCAACGGGTTTGCCGCCAGAACACAGGTAAGTGCCGTGTGTGGTTCCCGCGGGCCTGGC
CTCTTTACGGGTTATGGCCCTTGCGTGCCTTGAATTACTTCCACCTGGCTGCAGTACGTGATTCTTGATC
CCGAGCTTCGGGTTGGAAGTGGGTGGGAGAGTTCGAGGCCTTGCGCTTAAGGAGCCCCTTCGCCTCGTGC
TTGAGTTGAGGCCTGGCCTGGGCGCTGGGGCCGCCGCGTGCGAATCTGGTGGCACCTTCGCGCCTGTCTC
GCTGCTTTCGATAAGTCTCTAGCCATTTAAAATTTTTGATGACCTGCTGCGACGCTTTTTTTCTGGCAAG
ATAGTCTTGTAAATGCGGGCCAAGATCTGCACACTGGTATTTCGGTTTTTGGGGCCGCGGGCGGCGACGG
GGCCCGTGCGTCCCAGCGCACATGTTCGGCGAGGCGGGGCCTGCGAGCGCGGCCACCGAGAATCGGACGG
GGGTAGTCTCAAGCTGGCCGGCCTGCTCTGGTGCCTGGCCTCGCGCCGCCGTGTATCGCCCCGCCCTGGG
CGGCAAGGCTGGCCCGGTCGGCACCAGTTGCGTGAGCGGAAAGATGGCCGCTTCCCGGCCCTGCTGCAGG
GAGCTCAAAATGGAGGACGCGGCGCTCGGGAGAGCGGGCGGGTGAGTCACCCACACAAAGGAAAAGGGCC
TTTCCGTCCTCAGCCGTCGCTTCATGTGACTCCACGGAGTACCGGGCGCCGTCCAGGCACCTCGATTAGT
TCTCGAGCTTTTGGAGTACGTCGTCTTTAGGTTGGGGGGAGGGGTTTTATGCGATGGAGTTTCCCCACAC
TGAGTGGGTGGAGACTGAAGTTAGGCCAGCTTGGCACTTGATGTAATTCTCCTTGGAATTTGCCCTTTTT
GAGTTTGGATCTTGGTTCATTCTCAAGCCTCAGACAGTGGTTCAAAGTTTTTTTCTTCCATTTCAGGTGT
CGTGACGTACGGCCACCATGACCGAGTACAAGCCCACGGTGCGCCTCGCCACCCGCGACGACGTCCCCAG
GGCCGTACGCACCCTCGCCGCCGCGTTCGCCGACTACCCCGCCACGCGCCACACCGTCGATCCGGACCGC
CACATCGAGCGGGTCACCGAGCTGCAAGAACTCTTCCTCACGCGCGTCGGGCTCGACATCGGCAAGGTGT
GGGTCGCGGACGACGGCGCCGCCGTGGCGGTCTGGACCACGCCGGAGAGCGTCGAAGCGGGGGCGGTGTT
CGCCGAGATCGGCCCGCGCATGGCCGAGTTGAGCGGTTCCCGGCTGGCCGCGCAGCAACAGATGGAAGGC
CTCCTGGCGCCGCACCGGCCCAAGGAGCCCGCGTGGTTCCTGGCCACCGTCGGAGTCTCGCCCGACCACC
AGGGCAAGGGTCTGGGCAGCGCCGTCGTGCTCCCCGGAGTGGAGGCGGCCGAGCGCGCCGGGGTGCCCGC
CTTCCTGGAGACCTCCGCGCCCCGCAACCTCCCCTTCTACGAGCGGCTCGGCTTCACCGTCACCGCCGAC
GTCGAGGTGCCCGAAGGACCGCGCACCTGGTGCATGACCCGCAAGCCCGGTGCCTGAACGCGTTAAGTCG
ACAATCAACCTCTGGATTACAAAATTTGTGAAAGATTGACTGGTATTCTTAACTATGTTGCTCCTTTTAC
GCTATGTGGATACGCTGCTTTAATGCCTTTGTATCATGCTATTGCTTCCCGTATGGCTTTCATTTTCTCC
TCCTTGTATAAATCCTGGTTGCTGTCTCTTTATGAGGAGTTGTGGCCCGTTGTCAGGCAACGTGGCGTGG
TGTGCACTGTGTTTGCTGACGCAACCCCCACTGGTTGGGGCATTGCCACCACCTGTCAGCTCCTTTCCGG
GACTTTCGCTTTCCCCCTCCCTATTGCCACGGCGGAACTCATCGCCGCCTGCCTTGCCCGCTGCTGGACA
GGGGCTCGGCTGTTGGGCACTGACAATTCCGTGGTGTTGTCGGGGAAATCATCGTCCTTTCCTTGGCTGC
TCGCCTGTGTTGCCACCTGGATTCTGCGCGGGACGTCCTTCTGCTACGTCCCTTCGGCCCTCAATCCAGC
GGACCTTCCTTCCCGCGGCCTGCTGCCGGCTCTGCGGCCTCTTCCGCGTCTTCGCCTTCGCCCTCAGACG
AGTCGGATCTCCCTTTGGGCCGCCTCCCCGCGTCGACTTTAAGACCAATGACTTACAAGGCAGCTGTAGA
TCTTAGCCACTTTTTAAAAGAAAAGGGGGGACTGGAAGGGCTAATTCACTCCCAACGAAGACAAGATCTG
CTTTTTGCTTGTACTGGGTCTCTCTGGTTAGACCAGATCTGAGCCTGGGAGCTCTCTGGCTAACTAGGGA
ACCCACTGCTTAAGCCTCAATAAAGCTTGCCTTGAGTGCTTCAAGTAGTGTGTGCCCGTCTGTTGTGTGA
CTCTGGTAACTAGAGATCCCTCAGACCCTTTTAGTCAGTGTGGAAAATCTCTAGCAGTACGTATAGTAGT
TCATGTCATCTTATTATTCAGTATTTATAACTTGCAAAGAAATGAATATCAGAGAGTGAGAGGAACTTGT
TTATTGCAGCTTATAATGGTTACAAATAAAGCAATAGCATCACAAATTTCACAAATAAAGCATTTTTTTC
ACTGCATTCTAGTTGTGGTTTGTCCAAACTCATCAATGTATCTTATCATGTCTGGCTCTAGCTATCCCGC
CCCTAACTCCGCCCATCCCGCCCCTAACTCCGCCCAGTTCCGCCCATTCTCCGCCCCATGGCTGACTAAT
TTTTTTTATTTATGCAGAGGCCGAGGCCGCCTCGGCCTCTGAGCTATTCCAGAAGTAGTGAGGAGGCTTT
TTTGGAGGCCTAGGGACGTACCCAATTCGCCCTATAGTGAGTCGTATTACGCGCGCTCACTGGCCGTCGT
TTTACAACGTCGTGACTGGGAAAACCCTGGCGTTACCCAACTTAATCGCCTTGCAGCACATCCCCCTTTC
GCCAGCTGGCGTAATAGCGAAGAGGCCCGCACCGATCGCCCTTCCCAACAGTTGCGCAGCCTGAATGGCG
AATGGG
[124 nt withheld, positions 3367-3490]
C
[91 nt withheld, positions 3492-3582]
A
[49 nt withheld, positions 3584-3632]
CCTTTGACGTTGGAGTCCACGTTCTTT
[37 nt withheld, positions 3660-3696]
ACCCTATCTCGGTCTATTCTTTTGATTTATAAGGGATTTTGCCGATTTCGGCCTATTGGTTAAAAAATGA
GCTGATTTAACAAAAATTTAACGCGAATTTTAACAAAATATTAACGCTTACAATTTAGGTGGCACTTTTC
GGGGAAATGTGCGCGGAACCCCTATTTGTTTATTTTTCTAAATACATTCAAATATGTATCCGCTCATGAG
ACAATAACCCTGATAAATGCTTCAATAATATTGAAAAAGGAAGAGTATGAGTATTCAACATTTCCGTGTC
GCCCTTATTCCCTTTTTTGCGGCATTTTGCCTTCCTGTTTTTGCTCACCCAGAAACGCTGGTGAAAGTAA
AAGATGCTGAAGATCAGTTGGGTGCACGAGTGGGTTACATCGAACTGGATCTCAACAGCGGTAAGATCCT
TGAGAGTTTTCGCCCCGAAGAACGTTTTCCAATGATGAGCACTTTTAAAGTTCTGCTATGTGGCGCGGTA
TTATCCCGTATTGACGCCGGGCAAGAGCAACTCGGTCGCCGCATACACTATTCTCAGAATGACTTGGTTG
AGTACTCACCAGTCACAGAAAAGCATCTTACGGATGGCATGACAGTAAGAGAATTATGCAGTGCTGCCAT
AACCATGAGTGATAACACTGCGGCCAACTTACTTCTGACAACGATCGGAGGACCGAAGGAGCTAACCGCT
TTTTTGCACAACATGGGGGATCATGTAACTCGCCTTGATCGTTGGGAACCGGAGCTGAATGAAGCCATAC
CAAACGACGAGCGTGACACCACGATGCCTGTAGCAATGGCAACAACGTTGCGCAAACTATTAACTGGCGA
ACTACTTACTCTAGCTTCCCGGCAACAATTAATAGACTGGATGGAGGCGGATAAAGTTGCAGGACCACTT
CTGCGCTCGGCCCTTCCGGCTGGCTGGTTTATTGCTGATAAATCTGGAGCCGGTGAGCGTGGGTCTCGCG
GTATCATTGCAGCACTGGGGCCAGATGGTAAGCCCTCCCGTATCGTAGTTATCTACACGACGGGGAGTCA
GGCAACTATGGATGAACGAAATAGACAGATCGCTGAGATAGGTGCCTCACTGATTAAGCATTGGTAACTG
TCAGACCAAGTTTACTCATATATACTTTAGATTGATTTAAAACTTCATTTTTAATTTAAAAGGATCTAGG
TGAAGATCCTTTTTGATAATCTCATGACCAAAATCCCTTAACGTGAGTTTTCGTTCCACTGAGCGTCAGA
CCCCGTAGAAAAGATCAAAGGATCTTCTTGAGATCCTTTTTTTCTGCGCGTAATCTGCTGCTTGCAAACA
AAAAAACCACCGCTACCAGCGGTGGTTTGTTTGCCGGATCAAGAGCTACCAACTCTTTTTCCGAAGGTAA
CTGGCTTCAGCAGAGCGCAGATACCAAATACTGTTCTTCTAGTGTAGCCGTAGTTAGGCCACCACTTCAA
GAACTCTGTAGCACCGCCTACATACCTCGCTCTGCTAATCCTGTTACCAGTGGCTGCTGCCAGTGGCGAT
AAGTCGTGTCTTACCGGGTTGGACTCAAGACGATAGTTACCGGATAAGGCGCAGCGGTCGGGCTGAACGG
GGGGTTCGTGCACACAGCCCAGCTTGGAGCGAACGACCTACACCGAACTGAGATACCTACAGCGTGAGCT
ATGAGAAAGCGCCACGCTTCCCGAAGGGAGAAAGGCGGACAGGTATCCGGTAAGCGGCAGGGTCGGAACA
GGAGAGCGCACGAGGGAGCTTCCAGGGGGAAACGCCTGGTATCTTTATAGTCCTGTCGGGTTTCGCCACC
TCTGACTTGAGCGTCGATTTTTGTGATGCTCGTCAGGGGGGCGGAGCCTATGGAAAAACGCCAGCAACGC
GGCCTTTTTACGGTTCCTGGCCTTTTGCTGGCCTTTTGCTCACATGTTCTTTCCTGCGTTATCCCCTGAT
TCTGTGGATAACCGTATTACCGCCTTTGAGTGAGCTGATACCGCTCGCCGCAGCCGAACGACCGAGCGCA
GCGAGTCAGTGAGCGAGGAAGCGGAAGAGCGCCCAATACGCAAACCGCCTCTCCCCGCGCGTTGGCCGAT
TCATTAATGCAGCTGGCACGACAGGTTTCCCGACTGGAAAGCGGGCAGTGAGCGCAACGCAATTAATGTG
AGTTAGCTCACTCATTAGGCACCCCAGGCTTTACACTTTATGCTTCCGGCTCGTATGTTGTGTGGAATTG
TGAGCGGATAACAATTTCACACAGGAAACAGCTATGACCATGATTACGCCAAGCGCGCAATTAACCCTCA
CTAAAGGGAACAAAAGCTGGAGCTGCAAGCTTAATGTAGTCTTATGCAATACTCTTGTAGTCTTGCAACA
TGGTAACGATGAGTTAGCAACATGCCTTACAAGGAGAGAAAAAGCACCGTGCATGCCGATTGGTGGAAGT
AAGGTGGTACGATCGTGCCTTATTAGGAAGGCAACAGACGGGTCTGACATGGATTGGACGAACCACTGAA
TTGCCGCATTGCAGAGATATTGTATTTAAGTGCCTAGCTCGATACATAAACGGGTCTCTCTGGTTAGACC
AGATCTGAGCCTGGGAGCTCTCTGGCTAACTAGGGAACCCACTGCTTAAGCCTCAATAAAGCTTGCCTTG
AGTGCTTCAAGTAGTGTGTGCCCGTCTGTTGTGTGACTCTGGTAACTAGAGATCCCTCAGACCCTTTTAG
TCAGTGTGGAAAATCTCTAGCAGTGGCGCCCGAACAGGGACTTGAAAGCGAAAGGGAAACCAGAGGAGCT
CTCTCGACGCAGGACTCGGCTTGCTGAAGCGCGCACGGCAAGAGGCGAGGGGCGGCGACTGGTGAGTACG
CCAAAAATTTTGACTAGCGGAGGCTAGAAGGAGAGAGATGGGTGCGAGAGCGTCAGTATTAAGCGGGGGA
GAATTAGATCGCGATGGGAAAAAATTCGGTTAAGGCCAGGGGGAAAGAAAAAATATAAATTAAAACATAT
AGTATGGGCAAGCAGGGAGCTAGAACGATTCGCAGTTAATCCTGGCCTGTTAGAAACATCAGAAGGCTGT
AGACAAATACTGGGACAGCTACAACCATCCCTTCAGACAGGATCAGAAGAACTTAGATCATTATATAATA
CAGTAGCAACCCTCTATTGTGTGCATCAAAGGATAGAGATAAAAGACACCAAGGAAGCTTTAGACAAGAT
AGAGGAAGAGCAAAACAAAAGTAAGACCACCGCACAGCAAGCGGCCGCTGATCTTCAGACCTGGAGGAGG
AGATATGAGGGACAATTGGAGAAGTGAATTATATAAATATAAAGTAGTAAAAATTGAACCATTAGGAGTA
GCACCCACCAAGGCAAAGAGAAGAGTGGTGCAGAGAGAAAAAAGAGCAGTGGGAATAGGAGCTTTGTTCC
TTGGGTTCTTGGGAGCAGCAGGAAGCACTATGGGCGCAGCGTCAATGACGCTGACGGTACAGGCCAGACA
ATTATTGTCTGGTATAGTGCAGCAGCAGAACAATTTGCTGAGGGCTATTGAGGCGCAACAGCATCTGTTG
CAACTCACAGTCTGGGGCATCAAGCAGCTCCAGGCAAGAATCCTGGCTGTGGAAAGATACCTAAAGGATC
AACAGCTCCTGGGGATTTGGGGTTGCTCTGGAAAACTCATTTGCACCACTGCTGTGCCTTGGAATGCTAG
TTGGAGTAATAAATCTCTGGAACAGATTTGGAATCACACGACCTGGATGGAGTGGGACAGAGAAATTAAC
AATTACACAAGCTTAATACACTCCTTAATTGAAGAATCGCAAAACCAGCAAGAAAAGAATGAACAAGAAT
TATTGGAATTAGATAAATGGGCAAGTTTGTGGAATTGGTTTAACATAACAAATTGGCTGTGGTATATAAA
ATTATTCATAATGATAGTAGGAGGCTTGGTAGGTTTAAGAATAGTTTTTGCTGTACTTTCTATAGTGAAT
AGAGTTAGGCAGGGATATTCACCATTATCGTTTCAGACCCACCTCCCAACCCCGAGGGGACCCAGAGAGG
GCCTATTTCCCATGATTCCTTCATATTTGCATATACGATACAAGGCTGTTAGAGAGATAATTAGAATTAA
TTTGACTGTAAACACAAAGATATTAGTACAAAATACGTGACGTAGAAAGTAATAATTTCTTGGGTAGTTT
GCAGTTTTAAAATTATGTTTTAAAATGGACTATCATATGCTTACCGTAACTTGAAAGTATTTCGATTTCT
TGGCTTTATATATCTTGTGGAAAGGACGAAACACCGAAGACGCCGCCGGAGACCGGGTTTTAGAGCTAGA
AATAGCAAGTTAAAATAAGGCTAGTCCGTTATCAACTTGAAAAAGTGGCACCGAGTCGGTGCTTTTTTAA
GCTTGGCGTAACTAGATCTTGAGACAAATGGCAGTATTCATCCACAATTTTAAAAGAAAAGGGGGGATTG
GGGGGTACAGTGCAGGGGAAAGAATAGTAGACATAATAGCAACAGACATACAAACTAAAGAATTACAAAA
ACAAATTACAAAAATTCAAAATTTTCGGGTTTATTACAGGGACAGCAGAGATCCACTTTGGCGCCGGCTC
GAGGGGG
Features (pLannotate 1.2.2; 29 found; start..end, strand, type, name):
     14..80      +  CDS            small t antigen (fragment): SV40 (simian virus 40) small t antigen
    106..317     +  promoter       EF-1α core promoter: core promoter for human elongation factor EF-1α
    318..1256    +  intron         EF-1α intron A: intron upstream of the start codon of human EF-1α
   1278..1877    +  CDS            PuroR (fragment): puromycin N-acetyltransferase; pac from Streptomyces; confers resistance to puromycin
   1893..2481    +  misc_feature   WPRE: woodchuck hepatitis virus posttranscriptional regulatory element
   2532..2551    +  misc_feature   cPPT/CTS (fragment): central polypurine tract and central termination sequence of HIV-1
   2553..2786    +  LTR            3' LTR (ΔU3): self-inactivating 3' long terminal repeat (LTR) from HIV-1
   2864..2985    +  polyA_signal   SV40 poly(A) signal: SV40 polyadenylation signal
   3025..3160    +  rep_origin     SV40 ori: SV40 origin of replication
   3181..3199    -  promoter       T7 promoter: promoter for bacteriophage T7 RNA polymerase
   3207..3362    +  CDS            lacZα (fragment): LacZα fragment of β-galactosidase; lacZ fragment
   3367..3795    +  rep_origin     f1 ori (sequence partly withheld): f1 bacteriophage origin of replication; arrow indicates direction of (+) strand synthesis
   3848..3952    +  promoter       AmpR promoter: bla
   3953..4813    +  CDS            AmpR: β-lactamase; bla; confers resistance to ampicillin, carbenicillin, and related antibiotics
   4984..5572    +  rep_origin     ori: high-copy-number ColE1/pMB1/pBR322/pUC origin of replication
   5755..5847    +  CDS            lacI (fragment): lac repressor; lacI; The lac repressor binds to the lac operator to inhibit transcription in E. coli. This inhibition can be relieved by adding lactose or isopropyl-β-D-thiogalactopyranoside (IPTG).
   5860..5881    +  protein_bind   CAP binding site: CAP binding activates transcription in the presence of cAMP. E. coli catabolite activator protein
   5896..5926    +  promoter       lac promoter: promoter for the E. coli lac operon
   5934..5950    +  protein_bind   lac operator: The lac repressor binds to the lac operator to inhibit transcription in E. coli. This inhibition can be relieved by adding lactose or isopropyl-β-D-thiogalactopyranoside (IPTG). lac repressor encoded by lacI
   5995..6013    +  promoter       T3 promoter: promoter for bacteriophage T3 RNA polymerase
   6041..6267    +  promoter       RSV promoter: Rous sarcoma virus enhancer/promoter
   6268..6448    +  LTR            5' LTR (truncated): truncated 5' long terminal repeat (LTR) from HIV-1
   6495..6620    +  misc_feature   HIV-1 Ψ: packaging signal of human immunodeficiency virus type 1
   6604..6967    +  CDS            HIV-1 gag (fragment): gag protein from human immunodeficiency virus 1; gag
   7113..7346    +  misc_feature   RRE: The Rev response element (RRE) of HIV-1 allows for Rev-dependent mRNA export from the nucleus to the cytoplasm.
   7723..7749    +  CDS            Rev (fragment): human immunodeficiency virus 1 (HIV-1) Rev protein; rev; enhances nuclear export of unspliced and incompletely spliced viral mRNAs
   7753..7993    +  promoter       U6 promoter: RNA polymerase III promoter for human U6 snRNA
   8023..8098    +  misc_RNA       gRNA scaffold: guide RNA scaffold for the Streptococcus pyogenes CRISPR/Cas9 system
   8154..8271    +  misc_feature   cPPT/CTS: central polypurine tract and central termination sequence of HIV-1
