[The description below was written by a language model from this plasmid's Addgene catalogue record and pLannotate feature annotations shown in this document.]
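Description:
LATS2 gRNA (BRDN0001145273) is a third-generation lentiviral guide RNA plasmid built on the lentiGuide-Puro backbone and designed to direct CRISPR/Cas9 cutting to the human LATS2 gene (reference transcript NM_014572.2). It is propagated in E. coli as a high-copy plasmid through a ColE1/pUC-type origin with ampicillin selection from the β-lactamase gene. The annotated 8.3 kb sequence also carries an f1 origin, an SV40 origin and poly(A) signal, and leftover lac, T7 and T3 cloning-vector elements outside the viral region.

The transfer cassette begins with an RSV promoter fused to a truncated HIV-1 5' LTR, which allows Tat-independent production of the viral genome. This is followed by the Ψ packaging signal with a partial gag sequence and the Rev response element for Rev-dependent nuclear export. Downstream, a human U6 RNA polymerase III promoter drives the LATS2-specific spacer joined to the Streptococcus pyogenes gRNA scaffold, and a cPPT/CTS element aids nuclear import of the reverse-transcribed genome. A separate EF-1α core promoter with its intron A expresses puromycin N-acetyltransferase for selection of transduced mammalian cells. A WPRE enhances transcript expression, and the self-inactivating ΔU3 3' LTR closes the provirus.

The plasmid does not encode Cas9, so it must be paired with a separate Cas9 vector such as lentiCas9-Blast or used in cells that already express the nuclease. It belongs to a human kinome gRNA collection built with optimized sgRNA design rules. It is suited to knocking out LATS2 in human cells by lentiviral delivery.
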