Addgene plasmid #77899: LATS2 gRNA (BRDN0001145273)
Purpose: 3rd generation lentiviral gRNA plasmid targeting human LATS2
Depositing lab: John Doench & David Root. Depositing organization: Broad Institute. Publication: Optimized sgRNA design to maximize activity and minimize off-target effects of CRISPR-Cas9. Doench JG, Fusi N, Sullender M, Hegde M, Vaimberg EW, Donovan KF, Smith I, Tothova Z, Wilen C, Orchard R, Virgin HW, Listgarten J, Root DE. Nat Biotechnol. 2016 Jan 18. doi: 10.1038/nbt.3437. PubMed 26780180.
Backbone
  Vector backbone: lentiGuide-Puro
  Backbone manufacturer: Zhang Lab (Addgene plasmid # 52963)
  Vector type: Mammalian Expression, Lentiviral, CRISPR
  Selectable markers: Puromycin
Growth in bacteria
  Bacterial resistance: Ampicillin, 100 μg/mL
  Growth temperature: 37°C
  Growth strain: DH5alpha
  Copy number: High Copy
Gene/Insert
  Gene/Insert name: LATS2 (alt names: LATS2; NM_014572.2)
  gRNA/shRNA sequence: AAGACGCCGCCGGAGACCGG
  Species: H. sapiens (human)
  Entrez Gene: LATS2 (a.k.a. KPM)
  Promoter: hU6
  Cloning method: Unknown
  Sequencing primers: 5′ U6-F; 3′ pS2-R
Terms and licenses: Academic/Nonprofit Terms; Industry Terms: Not Available to Industry
Depositor comments: The gRNA was designed to target the following Genbank reference sequence(s): NM_014572.2. Note that this plasmid does NOT contain Cas9. It should be used in conjunction with lentiCas9-Blast (Addgene #52962) or otherwise with cell lines already expressing Cas9. Browse the full kinome gRNA library at http://www.addgene.org/pooled-library/broadgpp-human-kinome/ or visit http://www.broadinstitute.org/rnai/public/ for detailed protocols and information.
How to cite: LATS2 gRNA (BRDN0001145273) was a gift from John Doench & David Root (Addgene plasmid # 77899 ; http://n2t.net/addgene:77899 ; RRID:Addgene_77899)
