>Addgene plasmid #77899 | LATS2 gRNA (BRDN0001145273) | depositor partial sequence | sequence record 145359 | Target Sequence
AAGACGCCGCCGGAGACCGG
