>Addgene plasmid #77899 | LATS2 gRNA (BRDN0001145273) | addgene partial sequence | sequence record 188613 | hU6-F
GAAAGTAATAATTTCTTGGGTAGTTTGCAGTTTTAAAATTATGTTTTAAAATGGACTATCATATGCTTAC
CGTAACTTGAAAGTATTTCGATTTCTTGGCTTTATATATCTTGTGGAAAGGACGAAACACCGAAGACGCC
GCCGGAGACCGGGTTTTAGAGCTAGAAATAGCAAGTTAAAATAAGGCTAGTCCGTTATCAACTTGAAAAA
GTGGCACCGAGTCGGTGCTTTTTTAAGCTTGGCGTAACTAGATCTTGAGACAAATGGCAGTATTCATCCA
CAATTTTAAAAGAAAAGGGGGGATTGGGGGGTACAGTGCAGGGGAAAGAATAGTAGACATAATAGCAACA
GACATACAAACTAAAGAATTACAAAAACAAATTACAAAAATTCAAAATTTTCGGGTTTATTACAGGGACA
GCAGAGATCCACTTTGGCGCCGGCTCGAGGGGGCCCGGGTGCAAAGATGGATAAAGTTTTAAACAGAGAG
GAATCTTTGCAGCTAATGGACCTTCTAGGTCTTGAAAGGAGTGGGAATTGGCTCCGGTGCCCGTCAGTGG
GCAGAGCGCA
